>Addgene plasmid #197059 | pcDNA3.1_GEM22-Halo-FRB | addgene full sequence | sequence record 402599 | Addgene NGS Result
TGCTTAGGGTTAGGCGTTTTGCGCTGCTTCGCGATGTACGGGCCAGATATACGCGTTGACATTGATTATT
GACTAGTTATTAATAGTAATCAATTACGGGGTCATTAGTTCATAGCCCATATATGGAGTTCCGCGTTACA
TAACTTACGGTAAATGGCCCGCCTGGCTGACCGCCCAACGACCCCCGCCCATTGACGTCAATAATGACGT
ATGTTCCCATAGTAACGCCAATAGGGACTTTCCATTGACGTCAATGGGTGGAGTATTTACGGTAAACTGC
CCACTTGGCAGTACATCAAGTGTATCATATGCCAAGTACGCCCCCTATTGACGTCAATGACGGTAAATGG
CCCGCCTGGCATTATGCCCAGTACATGACCTTATGGGACTTTCCTACTTGGCAGTACATCTACGTATTAG
TCATCGCTATTACCATGGTGATGCGGTTTTGGCAGTACATCAATGGGCGTGGATAGCGGTTTGACTCACG
GGGATTTCCAAGTCTCCACCCCATTGACGTCAATGGGAGTTTGTTTTGGCACCAAAATCAACGGGACTTT
CCAAAATGTCGTAACAACTCCGCCCCATTGACGCAAATGGGCGGTAGGCGTGTACGGTGGGAGGTCTATA
TAAGCAGAGCTCTCTGGCTAACTAGAGAACCCACTGCTTACTGGCTTATCGAAATTAATACGACTCACTA
TAGGGAGACCCAAGCTGGCTAGCGCCACCATGGGATCCAACAATCTGTACCGGGAGCTGGCCCCAGTGAC
CGACGCCGCCTGGCACGAGATCGAGACTGAGGCCATCAGAACCTTTAAGCGGCACATCGCCGGAAGAAGA
GTGGTGGATGTTTCCGAGCCATCTGGCCCCGTGACAGCCGCTGTGTCCACCGGCCACCTGAGAGACATCA
GCCCTCCTGGCGACGGCGTGGTCGCCCACCTGAGAGAGAGCAAGCCTCTGGTGCGGCTGCGGGTGCCCTT
CACCGTGACCCGCAGCGCCATTGACGACGTTGAAAGAGGCAGCCAGGACAGCGACTGGGACCCCGTGAAG
GCCGCTGCTAAAAAGCTGGCCTTTGTGGAAGATAGAGCCATCTTCGAGGGCTATCCTGCTGCCCAGATCG
ACGGCATCCGGCAATGTACCAGCAACCCTGTGCTGCAGCTGCCTGATGATGCCAGAGACATCACCGATGT
GATCGCCCAGGCCCTGAGCGAGCTGCGGCTTGCCGGCGTCGACGGCCCTTACAGCGTGCTGCTGAGCGCC
GAGGTGTACACCAAGGTGTCTGAAACAACCGAGCACGGCTACCCCATCAGGGAACATCTGAACAGACTCG
TGGACGGAGACATCATCTGGGCCCCTGCCATCGACGGCGCCTTCGTGCTGTCTACCAGAGGCGGAGATTT
CGACCTGAGACTGGGAACAGACGTCAGCATCGGCTACCTGAGCCACGACGCTGAAACCGTGCAGCTGTAC
CTGGAAGAGACACTGACATTCCTGTGCTACACATCTGAAGCCTCCGTGGCTCTGACCCCTGGTACCGGCG
GCGGAGGCAGCGGCGGCGGATCTGGCGGCGGCAGCGCAGAAATCGGTACTGGCTTTCCATTCGACCCCCA
TTATGTGGAAGTCCTGGGCGAGCGCATGCACTACGTCGATGTTGGTCCGCGCGATGGCACCCCTGTGCTG
TTCCTGCACGGTAACCCGACCTCCTCCTACGTGTGGCGCAACATCATCCCGCATGTTGCACCGACCCATC
GCTGCATTGCTCCAGACCTGATCGGTATGGGCAAATCCGACAAACCAGACCTGGGTTATTTCTTCGACGA
CCACGTCCGCTTCATGGATGCCTTCATCGAAGCCCTGGGTCTGGAAGAGGTCGTCCTGGTCATTCACGAC
TGGGGCTCCGCTCTGGGTTTCCACTGGGCCAAGCGCAATCCAGAGCGCGTCAAAGGTATTGCATTTATGG
AGTTCATCCGCCCTATCCCGACCTGGGACGAATGGCCAGAATTTGCCCGCGAGACCTTCCAGGCCTTCCG
CACCACCGACGTCGGCCGCAAGCTGATCATCGATCAGAACGTTTTTATCGAGGGTACGCTGCCGATGGGT
GTCGTCCGCCCGCTGACTGAAGTCGAGATGGACCATTACCGCGAGCCGTTCCTGAATCCTGTTGACCGCG
AGCCACTGTGGCGCTTCCCAAACGAGCTGCCAATCGCCGGTGAGCCAGCGAACATCGTCGCGCTGGTCGA
AGAATACATGGACTGGCTGCACCAGTCCCCTGTCCCGAAGCTGCTGTTCTGGGGCACCCCAGGCGTTCTG
ATCCCACCGGCCGAAGCCGCTCGCCTGGCCAAAAGCCTGCCTAACTGCAAGGCTGTGGACATCGGCCCGG
GTCTGAATCTGCTGCAAGAAGACAACCCGGACCTGATCGGCAGCGAGATCGCGCGCTGGCTGTCTACTCT
GGAGATTTCCGGTAAGCTTGGAAGCGCCGGCTCTGCCGCTGGCAGCGGCGAGGGCATCCTCTGGCATGAG
ATGTGGCATGAAGGCCTGGAAGAGGCATCTCGTTTGTACTTTGGGGAAAGGAACGTGAAAGGCATGTTTG
AGGTGCTGGAGCCCTTGCATGCTATGATGGAACGGGGCCCCCAGACTCTGAAGGAAACATCCTTTAATCA
GGCCTATGGTCGAGATTTAATGGAGGCCCAAGAGTGGTGCAGGAAGTACATGAAATCAGGGAATGTCAAG
GACCTCCTCCAAGCCTGGGACCTCTATTATCATGTGTTCCGACGAATCTCAAAGTAGGATATCCAGCACA
GTGGCGGCCGCTCGAGTCTAGAGGGCCCGTTTAAACCCGCTGATCAGCCTCGACTGTGCCTTCTAGTTGC
CAGCCATCTGTTGTTTGCCCCTCCCCCGTGCCTTCCTTGACCCTGGAAGGTGCCACTCCCACTGTCCTTT
CCTAATAAAATGAGGAAATTGCATCGCATTGTCTGAGTAGGTGTCATTCTATTCTGGGGGGTGGGGTGGG
GCAGGACAGCAAGGGGGAGGATTGGGAAGACAATAGCAGGCATGCTGGGGATGCGGTGGGCTCTATGGCT
TCTGAGGCGGAAAGAACCAGCTGGGGCTCTAGGGGGTATCCCC
[124 nt withheld, positions 3124-3247]
C
[91 nt withheld, positions 3249-3339]
A
[49 nt withheld, positions 3341-3389]
CCTTTGACGTTGGAGTCCACGTTCTTT
[37 nt withheld, positions 3417-3453]
ACCCTATCTCGGTCTATTCTTTTGATTTATAAGGGATTTTGCCGATTTCGGCCTATTGGTTAAAAAATGA
GCTGATTTAACAAAAATTTAACGCGAATTAATTCTGTGGAATGTGTGTCAGTTAGGGTGTGGAAAGTCCC
CAGGCTCCCCAGCAGGCAGAAGTATGCAAAGCATGCATCTCAATTAGTCAGCAACCAGGTGTGGAAAGTC
CCCAGGCTCCCCAGCAGGCAGAAGTATGCAAAGCATGCATCTCAATTAGTCAGCAACCATAGTCCCGCCC
CTAACTCCGCCCATCCCGCCCCTAACTCCGCCCAGTTCCGCCCATTCTCCGCCCCATGGCTGACTAATTT
TTTTTATTTATGCAGAGGCCGAGGCCGCCTCTGCCTCTGAGCTATTCCAGAAGTAGTGAGGAGGCTTTTT
TGGAGGCCTAGGCTTTTGCAAAAAGCTCCCGGGAGCTTGTATATCCATTTTCGGATCTGATCAAGAGACA
GGATGAGGATCGTTTCGCATGATTGAACAAGATGGATTGCACGCAGGTTCTCCGGCCGCTTGGGTGGAGA
GGCTATTCGGCTATGACTGGGCACAACAGACAATCGGCTGCTCTGATGCCGCCGTGTTCCGGCTGTCAGC
GCAGGGGCGCCCGGTTCTTTTTGTCAAGACCGACCTGTCCGGTGCCCTGAATGAACTGCAGGACGAGGCA
GCGCGGCTATCGTGGCTGGCCACGACGGGCGTTCCTTGCGCAGCTGTGCTCGACGTTGTCACTGAAGCGG
GAAGGGACTGGCTGCTATTGGGCGAAGTGCCGGGGCAGGATCTCCTGTCATCTCACCTTGCTCCTGCCGA
GAAAGTATCCATCATGGCTGATGCAATGCGGCGGCTGCATACGCTTGATCCGGCTACCTGCCCATTCGAC
CACCAAGCGAAACATCGCATCGAGCGAGCACGTACTCGGATGGAAGCCGGTCTTGTCGATCAGGATGATC
TGGACGAAGAGCATCAGGGGCTCGCGCCAGCCGAACTGTTCGCCAGGCTCAAGGCGCGCATGCCCGACGG
CGAGGATCTCGTCGTGACCCATGGCGATGCCTGCTTGCCGAATATCATGGTGGAAAATGGCCGCTTTTCT
GGATTCATCGACTGTGGCCGGCTGGGTGTGGCGGACCGCTATCAGGACATAGCGTTGGCTACCCGTGATA
TTGCTGAAGAGCTTGGCGGCGAATGGGCTGACCGCTTCCTCGTGCTTTACGGTATCGCCGCTCCCGATTC
GCAGCGCATCGCCTTCTATCGCCTTCTTGACGAGTTCTTCTGAGCGGGACTCTGGGGTTCGAAATGACCG
ACCAAGCGACGCCCAACCTGCCATCACGAGATTTCGATTCCACCGCCGCCTTCTATGAAAGGTTGGGCTT
CGGAATCGTTTTCCGGGACGCCGGCTGGATGATCCTCCAGCGCGGGGATCTCATGCTGGAGTTCTTCGCC
CACCCCAACTTGTTTATTGCAGCTTATAATGGTTACAAATAAAGCAATAGCATCACAAATTTCACAAATA
AAGCATTTTTTTCACTGCATTCTAGTTGTGGTTTGTCCAAACTCATCAATGTATCTTATCATGTCTGTAT
ACCGTCGACCTCTAGCTAGAGCTTGGCGTAATCATGGTCATAGCTGTTTCCTGTGTGAAATTGTTATCCG
CTCACAATTCCACACAACATACGAGCCGGAAGCATAAAGTGTAAAGCCTGGGGTGCCTAATGAGTGAGCT
AACTCACATTAATTGCGTTGCGCTCACTGCCCGCTTTCCAGTCGGGAAACCTGTCGTGCCAGCTGCATTA
ATGAATCGGCCAACGCGCGGGGAGAGGCGGTTTGCGTATTGGGCGCTCTTCCGCTTCCTCGCTCACTGAC
TCGCTGCGCTCGGTCGTTCGGCTGCGGCGAGCGGTATCAGCTCACTCAAAGGCGGTAATACGGTTATCCA
CAGAATCAGGGGATAACGCAGGAAAGAACATGTGAGCAAAAGGCCAGCAAAAGGCCAGGAACCGTAAAAA
GGCCGCGTTGCTGGCGTTTTTCCATAGGCTCCGCCCCCCTGACGAGCATCACAAAAATCGACGCTCAAGT
CAGAGGTGGCGAAACCCGACAGGACTATAAAGATACCAGGCGTTTCCCCCTGGAAGCTCCCTCGTGCGCT
CTCCTGTTCCGACCCTGCCGCTTACCGGATACCTGTCCGCCTTTCTCCCTTCGGGAAGCGTGGCGCTTTC
TCATAGCTCACGCTGTAGGTATCTCAGTTCGGTGTAGGTCGTTCGCTCCAAGCTGGGCTGTGTGCACGAA
CCCCCCGTTCAGCCCGACCGCTGCGCCTTATCCGGTAACTATCGTCTTGAGTCCAACCCGGTAAGACACG
ACTTATCGCCACTGGCAGCAGCCACTGGTAACAGGATTAGCAGAGCGAGGTATGTAGGCGGTGCTACAGA
GTTCTTGAAGTGGTGGCCTAACTACGGCTACACTAGAAGAACAGTATTTGGTATCTGCGCTCTGCTGAAG
CCAGTTACCTTCGGAAAAAGAGTTGGTAGCTCTTGATCCGGCAAACAAACCACCGCTGGTAGCGGTGGTT
TTTTTGTTTGCAAGCAGCAGATTACGCGCAGAAAAAAAGGATCTCAAGAAGATCCTTTGATCTTTTCTAC
GGGGTCTGACGCTCAGTGGAACGAAAACTCACGTTAAGGGATTTTGGTCATGAGATTATCAAAAAGGATC
TTCACCTAGATCCTTTTAAATTAAAAATGAAGTTTTAAATCAATCTAAAGTATATATGAGTAAACTTGGT
CTGACAGTTACCAATGCTTAATCAGTGAGGCACCTATCTCAGCGATCTGTCTATTTCGTTCATCCATAGT
TGCCTGACTCCCCGTCGTGTAGATAACTACGATACGGGAGGGCTTACCATCTGGCCCCAGTGCTGCAATG
ATACCGCGAGACCCACGCTCACCGGCTCCAGATTTATCAGCAATAAACCAGCCAGCCGGAAGGGCCGAGC
GCAGAAGTGGTCCTGCAACTTTATCCGCCTCCATCCAGTCTATTAATTGTTGCCGGGAAGCTAGAGTAAG
TAGTTCGCCAGTTAATAGTTTGCGCAACGTTGTTGCCATTGCTACAGGCATCGTGGTGTCACGCTCGTCG
TTTGGTATGGCTTCATTCAGCTCCGGTTCCCAACGATCAAGGCGAGTTACATGATCCCCCATGTTGTGCA
AAAAAGCGGTTAGCTCCTTCGGTCCTCCGATCGTTGTCAGAAGTAAGTTGGCCGCAGTGTTATCACTCAT
GGTTATGGCAGCACTGCATAATTCTCTTACTGTCATGCCATCCGTAAGATGCTTTTCTGTGACTGGTGAG
TACTCAACCAAGTCATTCTGAGAATAGTGTATGCGGCGACCGAGTTGCTCTTGCCCGGCGTCAATACGGG
ATAATACCGCGCCACATAGCAGAACTTTAAAAGTGCTCATCATTGGAAAACGTTCTTCGGGGCGAAAACT
CTCAAGGATCTTACCGCTGTTGAGATCCAGTTCGATGTAACCCACTCGTGCACCCAACTGATCTTCAGCA
TCTTTTACTTTCACCAGCGTTTCTGGGTGAGCAAAAACAGGAAGGCAAAATGCCGCAAAAAAGGGAATAA
GGGCGACACGGAAATGTTGAATACTCATACTCTTCCTTTTTCAATATTATTGAAGCATTTATCAGGGTTA
TTGTCTCATGAGCGGATACATATTTGAATGTATTTAGAAAAATAAACAAATAGGGGTTCCGCGCACATTT
CCCCGAAAAGTGCCACCTGACGTCGACGGATCGGGAGATCTCCCGATCCCCTATGGTGCACTCTCAGTAC
AATCTGCTCTGATGCCGCATAGTTAAGCCAGTATCTGCTCCCTGCTTGTGTGTTGGAGGTCGCTGAGTAG
TGCGCGAGCAAAATTTAAGCTACAACAAGGCAAGGCTTGACCGACAATTGCATGAAGAATC
Features (pLannotate 1.2.2; 22 found; start..end, strand, type, name):
     58..437     +  enhancer       CMV enhancer: human cytomegalovirus immediate early enhancer
    438..641     +  promoter       CMV promoter: human cytomegalovirus (CMV) immediate early promoter
    637..670     +  LTR            5' LTR (truncated) (fragment): truncated 5' long terminal repeat (LTR) from HIV-1
    686..704     +  promoter       T7 promoter: promoter for bacteriophage T7 RNA polymerase
    739..1527    +  CDS            lin: LIN18_BRELN - Experimental evidence at protein level: Swiss-Prot protein existence level 1. Bacteriocin that has antimicrobial activity against a wide range of Gram-positive bacteria, including L.monocytogenes, B.cereus and S.aureus. May have a protease activity. From Brevibacterium linens.
   1576..2462    +  CDS            HaloTag® (fragment): modified bacterial dehalogenase that forms covalent bonds with chloroalkane derivatives
   2506..2784    +  CDS            FRB*: T2098L mutant of FKBP-rapamycin binding domain of human FRAP binds synthetic ligands such as AP21967
   2854..3078    +  polyA_signal   bGH poly(A) signal: bovine growth hormone polyadenylation signal
   3082..3103    +  promoter       SV40 promoter (fragment): SV40 enhancer and early promoter
   3124..3552    +  rep_origin     f1 ori (sequence partly withheld): f1 bacteriophage origin of replication; arrow indicates direction of (+) strand synthesis
   3566..3895    +  promoter       SV40 promoter: SV40 enhancer and early promoter
   3962..4753    +  CDS            neo: KKA2_KLEPN - Also known as kan, nptII. Experimental evidence at protein level: Swiss-Prot protein existence level 1. Resistance to kanamycin, neomycin, paromomycin, ribostamycin, butirosin and gentamicin B. From Klebsiella pneumoniae.
   4777..4935    +  CDS            ble (fragment): BLE_KLEPN - Experimental evidence at protein level: Swiss-Prot protein existence level 1. Binding protein with a strong affinity to the bleomycin family of antibiotics. Binds to CL990; an antimitotic-antibiotic compound. From Klebsiella pneumoniae.
   4930..5051    +  polyA_signal   SV40 poly(A) signal: SV40 polyadenylation signal
   5124..5140    -  protein_bind   lac operator: The lac repressor binds to the lac operator to inhibit transcription in E. coli. This inhibition can be relieved by adding lactose or isopropyl-β-D-thiogalactopyranoside (IPTG). lac repressor encoded by lacI
   5148..5178    -  promoter       lac promoter: promoter for the E. coli lac operon
   5193..5214    -  protein_bind   CAP binding site: CAP binding activates transcription in the presence of cAMP. E. coli catabolite activator protein
   5227..5319    -  CDS            lacI (fragment): lac repressor; lacI; The lac repressor binds to the lac operator to inhibit transcription in E. coli. This inhibition can be relieved by adding lactose or isopropyl-β-D-thiogalactopyranoside (IPTG).
   5502..6090    -  rep_origin     ori: high-copy-number ColE1/pMB1/pBR322/pUC origin of replication
   6261..7121    -  CDS            AmpR: β-lactamase; bla; confers resistance to ampicillin, carbenicillin, and related antibiotics
   7122..7226    -  promoter       AmpR promoter: bla
   7285..7337    -  misc_feature   bom (fragment): basis of mobility region from pBR322
