[The description below was written by a language model from this plasmid's Addgene catalogue record and pLannotate feature annotations shown in this document.]
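Description:
pcDNA3.1_GEM22-Halo-FRB is a 7.4 kb mammalian expression plasmid built on the Invitrogen pcDNA3.1(+) backbone. It is propagated in E. coli through a high-copy ColE1/pUC-type origin with β-lactamase (ampicillin) selection, and it also carries an f1 phage origin. For mammalian cells, an SV40 early promoter drives a neomycin phosphotransferase gene terminated by an SV40 polyadenylation signal, which allows G418 selection of stable transfectants. Short annotated fragments such as the truncated HIV-1 LTR, ble, lacI and bom hits appear to be small sequence matches or backbone remnants rather than functional parts.

The payload is a single open reading frame placed between the CMV immediate-early enhancer/promoter and the bGH polyadenylation signal, with a T7 promoter just upstream of the coding region. It encodes the Mycobacterium hassiacum encapsulin, called GEM22, codon-optimised for human cells. The automated annotation labels this segment as the homologous linocin-type protein from Brevibacterium linens, but the catalogue identifies it as the encapsulin. Fused at its C-terminus are HaloTag, a modified dehalogenase that bonds covalently to chloroalkane ligands such as fluorescent dyes, and then an FRB domain, which the annotation matches to the T2098L variant that binds rapamycin analogues.

Encapsulins self-assemble into multimeric shells, so the fusion should yield a particle displaying many Halo and FRB moieties. Going by the associated publication's title, it serves as a genetically encoded multimeric tag for subcellular protein localization in cryo-EM. The FRB domain presumably permits chemically induced recruitment to FKBP-tagged targets, although the record does not describe the partner construct.
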