Addgene plasmid #197059: pcDNA3.1_GEM22-Halo-FRB
Purpose: Expression of Mycobacterium hassiacum encapsulin Halo-FRB-fusion in mammalian cells
Depositing lab: Julia Mahamid. Depositing organization: European Molecular Biology Laboratory (EMBL), Heidelberg. Publication: Genetically encoded multimeric tags for subcellular protein localization in cryo-EM. Fung HKH, Hayashi Y, Salo VT, Babenko A, Zagoriy I, Brunner A, Ellenberg J, Muller CW, Cuylen-Haering S, Mahamid J. Nat Methods. 2023 Dec;20(12):1900-1908. doi: 10.1038/s41592-023-02053-0. Epub 2023 Nov 6. PubMed 37932397.
Backbone
  Vector backbone: pcDNA3.1(+)
  Backbone manufacturer: Invitrogen
  Vector type: Mammalian Expression
  Selectable markers: Neomycin (select with G418)
Growth in bacteria
  Bacterial resistance: Ampicillin, 100 μg/mL
  Growth temperature: 37°C
  Growth strain: DH5alpha
  Copy number: Unknown
Gene/Insert
  Gene/Insert name: Encapsulin (alt name: GEM22)
  Species: Mycobacterium hassiacum
  Mutation: Codon-optimised for human cell expression
  Tag / fusion protein: HaloTag (C terminal on insert); FRB (C terminal on insert)
Terms and licenses: Academic/Nonprofit Terms; Industry Terms: Not Available to Industry
Depositor comments: Please visit https://www.biorxiv.org/content/10.1101/2022.12.10.519870v1 for bioRxiv preprint.
How to cite: pcDNA3.1_GEM22-Halo-FRB was a gift from Julia Mahamid (Addgene plasmid # 197059 ; http://n2t.net/addgene:197059 ; RRID:Addgene_197059)
